>Addgene plasmid #82087 | pDONR223_NOTCH1_ICN | addgene full sequence | sequence record 164515 | Addgene NGS Result
CTTTCCTGCGTTATCCCCTGATTCTGTGGATAACCGTATTACCGCCTTTGAGTGAGCTGATACCGCTCGC
CGCAGCCGAACGACCGAGCGCAGCGAGTCAGTGAGCGAGGAAGCGGAAGAGCGCCCAATACGCAAACCGC
CTCTCCCCGCGCGTTGGCCGATTCATTAATGCAGCTGGCACGACAGGTTTCCCGACTGGAAAGCGGGCAG
TGAGCGCAACGCAATTAATACGCGTACCGCTAGCCAGGAAGAGTTTGTAGAAACGCAAAAAGGCCATCCG
TCAGGATGGCCTTCTGCTTAGTTTGATGCCTGGCAGTTTATGGCGGGCGTCCTGCCCGCCACCCTCCGGG
CCGTTGCTTCACAACGTTCAAATCCGCTCCCGGCGGATTTGTCCTACTCAGGAGAGCGTTCACCGACAAA
CAACAGATAAAACGAAAGGCCCAGTCTTCCGACTGAGCCTTTCGTTTTATTTGATGCCTGGCAGTTCCCT
ACTCTCGCGTTAACGCTAGCATGGATGTTTTCCCAGTCACGACGTTGTAAAACGACGGCCAGTCTTAAGC
TCGGGCCCCAAATAATGATTTTATTTTGACTGATAGTGACCTGTTCGTTGCAACAAATTGATGAGCAATG
CTTTTTTATAATGCCAACTTTGTACAAAAAAGTTGGCACCATGCGGCGGCAGCATGGCCAGCTCTGGTTC
CCTGAGGGCTTCAAAGTGTCTGAGGCCAGCAAGAAGAAGCGGCGGGAGCCCCTCGGCGAGGACTCCGTGG
GCCTCAAGCCCCTGAAGAACGCTTCAGACGGTGCCCTCATGGACGACAACCAGAATGAGTGGGGGGACGA
GGACCTGGAGACCAAGAAGTTCCGGTTCGAGGAGCCCGTGGTTCTGCCTGACCTGGACGACCAGACAGAC
CACCGGCAGTGGACTCAGCAGCACCTGGATGCCGCTGACCTGCGCATGTCTGCCATGGCCCCCACACCGC
CCCAGGGTGAGGTTGACGCCGACTGCATGGACGTCAATGTCCGCGGGCCTGATGGCTTCACCCCGCTCAT
GATCGCCTCCTGCAGCGGGGGCGGCCTGGAGACGGGCAACAGCGAGGAAGAGGAGGACGCGCCGGCCGTC
ATCTCCGACTTCATCTACCAGGGCGCCAGCCTGCACAACCAGACAGACCGCACGGGCGAGACCGCCTTGC
ACCTGGCCGCCCGCTACTCACGCTCTGATGCCGCCAAGCGCCTGCTGGAGGCCAGCGCAGATGCCAACAT
CCAGGACAACATGGGCCGCACCCCGCTGCATGCGGCTGTGTCTGCCGACGCACAAGGTGTCTTCCAGATC
CTGATCCGGAACCGAGCCACAGACCTGGATGCCCGCATGCATGATGGCACGACGCCACTGATCCTGGCTG
CCCGCCTGGCCGTGGAGGGCATGCTGGAGGACCTCATCAACTCACACGCCGACGTCAACGCCGTAGATGA
CCTGGGCAAGTCCGCCCTGCACTGGGCCGCCGCCGTGAACAATGTGGATGCCGCAGTTGTGCTCCTGAAG
AACGGGGCTAACAAAGATATGCAGAACAACAGGGAGGAGACACCCCTGTTTCTGGCCGCCCGGGAGGGCA
GCTACGAGACCGCCAAGGTGCTGCTGGACCACTTTGCCAACCGGGACATCACGGATCATATGGACCGCCT
GCCGCGCGACATCGCACAGGAGCGCATGCATCACGACATCGTGAGGCTGCTGGACGAGTACAACCTGGTG
CGCAGCCCGCAGCTGCACGGAGCCCCGCTGGGGGGCACGCCCACCCTGTCGCCCCCGCTCTGCTCGCCCA
ACGGCTACCTGGGCAGCCTCAAGCCCGGCGTGCAGGGCAAGAAGGTCCGCAAGCCCAGCAGCAAAGGCCT
GGCCTGTGGAAGCAAGGAGGCCAAGGACCTCAAGGCACGGAGGAAGAAGTCCCAGGACGGCAAGGGCTGC
CTGCTGGACAGCTCCGGCATGCTCTCGCCCGTGGACTCCCTGGAGTCACCCCATGGCTACCTGTCAGACG
TGGCCTCGCCGCCACTGCTGCCCTCCCCGTTCCAGCAGTCTCCGTCCGTGCCCCTCAACCACCTGCCTGG
GATGCCCGACACCCACCTGGGCATCGGGCACCTGAACGTGGCGGCCAAGCCCGAGATGGCGGCGCTGGGT
GGGGGCGGCCGGCTGGCCTTTGAGACTGGCCCACCTCGTCTCTCCCACCTGCCTGTGGCCTCTGGCACCA
GCACCGTCCTGGGCTCCAGCAGCGGAGGGGCCCTGAATTTCACTGTGGGCGGGTCCACCAGTTTGAATGG
TCAATGCGAGTGGCTGTCCCGGCTGCAGAGCGGCATGGTGCCGAACCAATACAACCCTCTGCGGGGGAGT
GTGGCACCAGGCCCCCTGAGCACACAGGCCCCCTCCCTGCAGCATGGCATGGTAGGCCCGCTGCACAGTA
GCCTTGCTGCCAGCGCCCTGTCCCAGATGATGAGCTACCAGGGCCTGCCCAGCACCCGGCTGGCCACCCA
GCCTCACCTGGTGCAGACCCAGCAGGTGCAGCCACAAAACTTACAGATGCAGCAGCAGAACCTGCAGCCA
GCAAACATCCAGCAGCAGCAAAGCCTGCAGCCGCCACCACCACCACCACAGCCGCACCTTGGCGTGAGCT
CAGCAGCCAGCGGCCACCTGGGCCGGAGCTTCCTGAGTGGAGAGCCGAGCCAGGCAGACGTGCAGCCACT
GGGCCCCAGCAGCCTGGCGGTGCACACTATTCTGCCCCAGGAGAGCCCCGCCCTGCCCACGTCGCTGCCA
TCCTCGCTGGTCCCACCCGTGACCGCAGCCCAGTTCCTGACGCCCCCCTCGCAGCACAGCTACTCCTCGC
CTGTGGACAACACCCCCAGCCACCAGCTACAGGTGCCTGAGCACCCCTTCCTCACCCCGTCCCCTGAGTC
CCCTGACCAGTGGTCCAGCTCGTCCCCGCATTCCAACGTCTCCGACTGGTCCGAGGGCGTCTCCAGCCCT
CCCACCAGCATGCAGTCCCAGATCGCCCGCATCCCGGAGGCGTTCAAGTAATTGCCAACTTTCTTGTACA
AAGTTGGCATTATAAGAAAGCATTGCTTATCAATTTGTTGCAACGAACAGGTCACTATCAGTCAAAATAA
AATCATTATTTGCCATCCAGCTGATATCCCCTATAGTGAGTCGTATTACATGGTCATAGCTGTTTCCTGG
CAGCTCTGGCCCGTGTCTCAAAATCTCTGATGTTACATTGCACAAGATAAAAATATATCATCATGCCTCC
TCTAGACCAGCCAGGACAGAAATGCCTCGACTTCGCTGCTACCCAAGGTTGCCGGGTGACGCACACCGTG
GAAACGGATGAAGGCACGAACCCAGTGGACATAAGCCTGTTCGGTTCGTAAGCTGTAATGCAAGTAGCGT
ATGCGCTCACGCAACTGGTCCAGAACCTTGACCGAACGCAGCGGTGGTAACGGCGCAGTGGCGGTTTTCA
TGGCTTGTTATGACTGTTTTTTTGGGGTACAGTCTATGCCTCGGGCATCCAAGCAGCAAGCGCGTTACGC
CGTGGGTCGATGTTTGATGTTATGGAGCAGCAACGATGTTACGCAGCAGGGCAGTCGCCCTAAAACAAAG
TTAAACATTATGAGGGAAGCGGTGATCGCCGAAGTATCGACTCAACTATCAGAGGTAGTTGGCGTCATCG
AGCGCCATCTCGAACCGACGTTGCTGGCCGTACATTTGTACGGCTCCGCAGTGGATGGCGGCCTGAAGCC
ACACAGTGATATTGATTTGCTGGTTACGGTGACCGTAAGGCTTGATGAAACAACGCGGCGAGCTTTGATC
AACGACCTTTTGGAAACTTCGGCTTCCCCTGGAGAGAGCGAGATTCTCCGCGCTGTAGAAGTCACCATTG
TTGTGCACGACGACATCATTCCGTGGCGTTATCCAGCTAAGCGCGAACTGCAATTTGGAGAATGGCAGCG
CAATGACATTCTTGCAGGTATCTTCGAGCCAGCCACGATCGACATTGATCTGGCTATCTTGCTGACAAAA
GCAAGAGAACATAGCGTTGCCTTGGTAGGTCCAGCGGCGGAGGAACTCTTTGATCCGGTTCCTGAACAGG
ATCTATTTGAGGCGCTAAATGAAACCTTAACGCTATGGAACTCGCCGCCCGACTGGGCTGGCGATGAGCG
AAATGTAGTGCTTACGTTGTCCCGCATTTGGTACAGCGCAGTAACCGGCAAAATCGCGCCGAAGGATGTC
GCTGCCGACTGGGCAATGGAGCGCCTGCCGGCCCAGTATCAGCCCGTCATACTTGAAGCTAGACAGGCTT
ATCTTGGACAAGAAGAAGATCGCTTGGCCTCGCGCGCAGATCAGTTGGAAGAATTTGTCCACTACGTGAA
AGGCGAGATCACCAAGGTAGTCGGCAAATAACCCTCGAGCCACCCATGACCAAAATCCCTTAACGTGAGT
TACGCGTCGTTCCACTGAGCGTCAGACCCCGTAGAAAAGATCAAAGGATCTTCTTGAGATCCTTTTTTTC
TGCGCGTAATCTGCTGCTTGCAAACAAAAAAACCACCGCTACCAGCGGTGGTTTGTTTGCCGGATCAAGA
GCTACCAACTCTTTTTCCGAAGGTAACTGGCTTCAGCAGAGCGCAGATACCAAATACTGTTCTTCTAGTG
TAGCCGTAGTTAGGCCACCACTTCAAGAACTCTGTAGCACCGCCTACATACCTCGCTCTGCTAATCCTGT
TACCAGTGGCTGCTGCCAGTGGCGATAAGTCGTGTCTTACCGGGTTGGACTCAAGACGATAGTTACCGGA
TAAGGCGCAGCGGTCGGGCTGAACGGGGGGTTCGTGCACACAGCCCAGCTTGGAGCGAACGACCTACACC
GAACTGAGATACCTACAGCGTGAGCTATGAGAAAGCGCCACGCTTCCCGAAGGGAGAAAGGCGGACAGGT
ATCCGGTAAGCGGCAGGGTCGGAACAGGAGAGCGCACGAGGGAGCTTCCAGGGGGAAACGCCTGGTATCT
TTATAGTCCTGTCGGGTTTCGCCACCTCTGACTTGAGCGTCGATTTTTGTGATGCTCGTCAGGGGGGCGG
AGCCTATGGAAAAACGCCAGCAACGCGGCCTTTTTACGGTTCCTGGCCTTTTGCTGGCCTTTTGCTCACA
TGTT
Features (pLannotate 1.2.2; 12 found; start..end, strand, type, name):
    121..213     +  CDS            lacI (fragment): lac repressor; lacI; The lac repressor binds to the lac operator to inhibit transcription in E. coli. This inhibition can be relieved by adding lactose or isopropyl-β-D-thiogalactopyranoside (IPTG).
    268..295     -  terminator     rrnB T2 terminator: transcription terminator T2 from the E. coli rrnB gene
    427..470     +  terminator     rrnB T1 terminator: Escherichia coli rrnB; transcription terminator T1 from the E. coli rrnB gene
    517..553     -  CDS            lacZα (fragment): LacZα fragment of β-galactosidase; lacZ fragment
    570..665     +  protein_bind   attL3: mutant version of attL; recombination site for the Gateway® LR reaction LR Clonase™
    674..3058    +  CDS            NOTCH1 (fragment): NOTC1_HUMAN - Also known as TAN1. Experimental evidence at protein level: Swiss-Prot protein existence level 1. Functions as a receptor for membrane-bound ligands Jagged-1 (JAG1), Jagged-2 (JAG2) and Delta-1 (DLL1) to regulate cell-fate determination. Upon ligand activation through the released notch intracellular domain (NICD) it forms a transcriptional activator complex with RBPJ/RBPSUH and activates genes of the enhancer of split locus. Affects the implementation of differentiation, proliferation and apoptotic programs. Involved in angiogenesis; negatively regulates endothelial cell prolife
   3066..3161    -  protein_bind   attL3: mutant version of attL; recombination site for the Gateway® LR reaction LR Clonase™
   3180..3198    -  promoter       T7 promoter: promoter for bacteriophage T7 RNA polymerase
   3388..3411    +  promoter       Pc promoter (fragment): intI1 (promoter lies within the coding sequence); class 1 integron promoter
   3587..3643    +  CDS            GmR (fragment): gentamycin acetyltransferase; aacC1; confers resistance to gentamycin
   3650..4441    +  CDS            SmR: aminoglycoside adenylyltransferase (Murphy, 1985); aadA; confers resistance to spectinomycin and streptomycin
   4534..5122    +  rep_origin     ori: high-copy-number ColE1/pMB1/pBR322/pUC origin of replication
