[The description below was written by a language model from this plasmid's Addgene catalogue record and pLannotate feature annotations shown in this document.]
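Description:
pDONR223_NOTCH1_ICN is a Gateway entry clone built on the Invitrogen pDONR223 backbone and belongs to the Target Accelerator Plasmid Collection, a set of cancer-related wild-type and variant open reading frames. It is a bacterial propagation and cloning vector rather than an expression plasmid. It replicates in E. coli from a high-copy ColE1/pUC-type origin and is selected with spectinomycin through the aadA (SmR) aminoglycoside adenylyltransferase gene, which appears to be driven by a class 1 integron Pc promoter fragment annotated upstream. The sequenced record is 5,184 nt. rrnB T1 and T2 terminators lie upstream of the cloning site, where they insulate the insert from read-through transcription. The short lacI, lacZα and GmR fragments in the annotation are backbone remnants, not functional genes.

The insert is a truncated human NOTCH1 open reading frame encoding the intracellular domain (ICN, amino acids 1761–2556), annotated as a roughly 2.4 kb NOTCH1 fragment. This is the portion of the receptor normally released after ligand-induced cleavage. It forms a transcriptional activator complex with RBPJ, so expressing it alone generally mimics ligand-independent, constitutive Notch signalling. The clone is in the "closed" configuration, with a stop codon immediately after the insert, so it cannot be fused to C-terminal tags in a destination vector. No promoter drives the insert. A T7 promoter sits downstream of the cassette, oriented back toward it.

The coding sequence is flanked by two attL recombination sites. The annotation tool labels both as attL3, though a functional entry clone would normally carry two distinct attL sites. These allow LR Clonase transfer into any compatible Gateway destination vector for expression and functional studies, such as the allele characterisation and morphological profiling screens for which the collection was assembled.
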