Addgene plasmid #82087: pDONR223_NOTCH1_ICN
Purpose: Gateway Donor vector containing NOTCH1 , part of the Target Accelerator Plasmid Collection.
Depositing lab: Jesse Boehm & William Hahn & David Root. Depositing organization: Broad Institute. Publication: Systematic Functional Interrogation of Rare Cancer Variants Identifies Oncogenic Alleles. Kim E, Ilic N, Shrestha Y, Zou L, Kamburov A, Zhu C, Yang X, Lubonja R, Tran N, Nguyen C, Lawrence MS, Piccioni F, Bagul M, Doench JG, Chouinard CR, Wu X, Hogstrom L, Natoli T, Tamayo P, Horn H, Corsello SM, Lage K, Root DE, Subramanian A, Golub TR, Getz G, Boehm JS, Hahn WC. Cancer Discov. 2016 Jul;6(7):714-26. doi: 10.1158/2159-8290.CD-16-0160. Epub 2016 May 4. PubMed 27147599.
Backbone
  Vector backbone: pDONR223
  Backbone manufacturer: Invitrogen
  Backbone size w/o insert (bp): 2790
  Vector type: Gateway Entry vector
Growth in bacteria
  Bacterial resistance: Spectinomycin, 50 μg/mL
  Growth temperature: 37°C
  Growth strain: DH5alpha
  Copy number: High Copy
Gene/Insert
  Gene/Insert name: NOTCH1 (alt name: NM_017617.4)
  Species: H. sapiens (human)
  Mutation: ICN (AA1761-2556 present)
  Entrez Gene: NOTCH1 (a.k.a. AOS5, AOVD1, TAN1, hN1)
  Promoter: None
  Cloning method: Gateway Cloning
  Sequencing primers: 5′ M13pUC-fwd; 3′ M13-Rev
Terms and licenses: Academic/Nonprofit Terms; Industry Terms: Not Available to Industry
Depositor comments: Closed state: stop codon immediately follows insert Supporting reference: Systematic morphological profiling of human gene and allele function via Cell Painting. Rohban MH, et al. Elife. 2017, Mar 18;6. pii: e24060. PubMed PMID 28315521
How to cite: pDONR223_NOTCH1_ICN was a gift from Jesse Boehm & William Hahn & David Root (Addgene plasmid # 82087 ; http://n2t.net/addgene:82087 ; RRID:Addgene_82087)
