>Addgene plasmid #82087 | pDONR223_NOTCH1_ICN | depositor partial sequence | sequence record 155458 | Insert sequence
ATGCGGCGGCAGCATGGCCAGCTCTGGTTCCCTGAGGGCTTCAAAGTGTCTGAGGCCAGCAAGAAGAAGC
GGCGGGAGCCCCTCGGCGAGGACTCCGTGGGCCTCAAGCCCCTGAAGAACGCTTCAGACGGTGCCCTCAT
GGACGACAACCAGAATGAGTGGGGGGACGAGGACCTGGAGACCAAGAAGTTCCGGTTCGAGGAGCCCGTG
GTTCTGCCTGACCTGGACGACCAGACAGACCACCGGCAGTGGACTCAGCAGCACCTGGATGCCGCTGACC
TGCGCATGTCTGCCATGGCCCCCACACCGCCCCAGGGTGAGGTTGACGCCGACTGCATGGACGTCAATGT
CCGCGGGCCTGATGGCTTCACCCCGCTCATGATCGCCTCCTGCAGCGGGGGCGGCCTGGAGACGGGCAAC
AGCGAGGAAGAGGAGGACGCGCCGGCCGTCATCTCCGACTTCATCTACCAGGGCGCCAGCCTGCACAACC
AGACAGACCGCACGGGCGAGACCGCCTTGCACCTGGCCGCCCGCTACTCACGCTCTGATGCCGCCAAGCG
CCTGCTGGAGGCCAGCGCAGATGCCAACATCCAGGACAACATGGGCCGCACCCCGCTGCATGCGGCTGTG
TCTGCCGACGCACAAGGTGTCTTCCAGATCCTGATCCGGAACCGAGCCACAGACCTGGATGCCCGCATGC
ATGATGGCACGACGCCACTGATCCTGGCTGCCCGCCTGGCCGTGGAGGGCATGCTGGAGGACCTCATCAA
CTCACACGCCGACGTCAACGCCGTAGATGACCTGGGCAAGTCCGCCCTGCACTGGGCCGCCGCCGTGAAC
AATGTGGATGCCGCAGTTGTGCTCCTGAAGAACGGGGCTAACAAAGATATGCAGAACAACAGGGAGGAGA
CACCCCTGTTTCTGGCCGCCCGGGAGGGCAGCTACGAGACCGCCAAGGTGCTGCTGGACCACTTTGCCAA
CCGGGACATCACGGATCATATGGACCGCCTGCCGCGCGACATCGCACAGGAGCGCATGCATCACGACATC
GTGAGGCTGCTGGACGAGTACAACCTGGTGCGCAGCCCGCAGCTGCACGGAGCCCCGCTGGGGGGCACGC
CCACCCTGTCGCCCCCGCTCTGCTCGCCCAACGGCTACCTGGGCAGCCTCAAGCCCGGCGTGCAGGGCAA
GAAGGTCCGCAAGCCCAGCAGCAAAGGCCTGGCCTGTGGAAGCAAGGAGGCCAAGGACCTCAAGGCACGG
AGGAAGAAGTCCCAGGACGGCAAGGGCTGCCTGCTGGACAGCTCCGGCATGCTCTCGCCCGTGGACTCCC
TGGAGTCACCCCATGGCTACCTGTCAGACGTGGCCTCGCCGCCACTGCTGCCCTCCCCGTTCCAGCAGTC
TCCGTCCGTGCCCCTCAACCACCTGCCTGGGATGCCCGACACCCACCTGGGCATCGGGCACCTGAACGTG
GCGGCCAAGCCCGAGATGGCGGCGCTGGGTGGGGGCGGCCGGCTGGCCTTTGAGACTGGCCCACCTCGTC
TCTCCCACCTGCCTGTGGCCTCTGGCACCAGCACCGTCCTGGGCTCCAGCAGCGGAGGGGCCCTGAATTT
CACTGTGGGCGGGTCCACCAGTTTGAATGGTCAATGCGAGTGGCTGTCCCGGCTGCAGAGCGGCATGGTG
CCGAACCAATACAACCCTCTGCGGGGGAGTGTGGCACCAGGCCCCCTGAGCACACAGGCCCCCTCCCTGC
AGCATGGCATGGTAGGCCCGCTGCACAGTAGCCTTGCTGCCAGCGCCCTGTCCCAGATGATGAGCTACCA
GGGCCTGCCCAGCACCCGGCTGGCCACCCAGCCTCACCTGGTGCAGACCCAGCAGGTGCAGCCACAAAAC
TTACAGATGCAGCAGCAGAACCTGCAGCCAGCAAACATCCAGCAGCAGCAAAGCCTGCAGCCGCCACCAC
CACCACCACAGCCGCACCTTGGCGTGAGCTCAGCAGCCAGCGGCCACCTGGGCCGGAGCTTCCTGAGTGG
AGAGCCGAGCCAGGCAGACGTGCAGCCACTGGGCCCCAGCAGCCTGGCGGTGCACACTATTCTGCCCCAG
GAGAGCCCCGCCCTGCCCACGTCGCTGCCATCCTCGCTGGTCCCACCCGTGACCGCAGCCCAGTTCCTGA
CGCCCCCCTCGCAGCACAGCTACTCCTCGCCTGTGGACAACACCCCCAGCCACCAGCTACAGGTGCCTGA
GCACCCCTTCCTCACCCCGTCCCCTGAGTCCCCTGACCAGTGGTCCAGCTCGTCCCCGCATTCCAACGTC
TCCGACTGGTCCGAGGGCGTCTCCAGCCCTCCCACCAGCATGCAGTCCCAGATCGCCCGCATCCCGGAGG
CGTTCAAG
